Addgene plasmid #238753: NanoBRET Assay Vector, NanoLuc-BRD9
Purpose: Express NanoLuc-BRD9 Fusion Protein in Mammalian Cells under a CMV promoter
Depositing lab: Promega Corporation.
Backbone
  Vector backbone: pFN31K Nluc CMV-neo Flexi(R) Vector
  Vector type: Mammalian Expression
  Selectable markers: Neomycin
Growth in bacteria
  Bacterial resistance: Kanamycin, 50 μg/mL
  Growth temperature: 37°C
  Growth strain: DH5alpha
  Copy number: High Copy
Gene/Insert
  Gene/Insert name: BRD9
  Species: H. sapiens (human)
  Mutation: None
  Entrez Gene: BRD9 (a.k.a. LAVS3040, PRO9856, SMARCI2)
  Promoter: CMV
  Tag / fusion protein: NanoLuc (R) (N terminal on backbone)
  Cloning method: Other
Terms and licenses: Academic/Nonprofit Terms; Industry Terms
How to cite: NanoBRET Assay Vector, NanoLuc-BRD9 was a gift from Promega Corporation (Addgene plasmid # 238753 ; http://n2t.net/addgene:238753 ; RRID:Addgene_238753)
