[The description below was written by a language model from this plasmid's Addgene catalogue record and pLannotate feature annotations shown in this document.]
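Description:
NanoBRET Assay Vector, NanoLuc-BRD9 is a 6,560 nt mammalian expression plasmid built on the pFN31K Nluc CMV-neo Flexi Vector backbone. It is maintained in E. coli through a high-copy ColE1/pUC-type origin, and a ColE1-derived cer region helps keep the plasmid monomeric. A single neo (nptII) coding sequence provides both selections. A bacterial EM7 promoter drives it for kanamycin resistance in bacteria, while an upstream SV40 enhancer/early promoter and a downstream synthetic poly(A) signal allow neomycin-class selection of transfected mammalian cells.

The payload is human BRD9, recorded as unmutated, fused at its N-terminus to human codon-optimized NanoLuc luciferase supplied by the backbone. BRD9 is a bromodomain-containing chromatin reader that binds acylated histones and is a component of a SWI/SNF remodeling subcomplex. Expression is driven by the CMV immediate-early enhancer and promoter, followed by a chimeric β-globin/immunoglobulin intron that generally improves transcript processing and expression. An SV40 poly(A) signal is annotated downstream of the fusion. A T7 promoter sits just upstream of the NanoLuc coding sequence and a partial T7 terminator lies after the insert, which in principle allows T7-driven transcription. Several other short annotated fragments (SET1, large T antigen, M13 ori, bom, tnpA) appear to be backbone remnants or partial matches rather than functional parts.

As the name indicates, the plasmid is meant for NanoBRET assays, in which the NanoLuc-BRD9 fusion serves as the luminescent energy donor in live cells. Energy transfer to a fluorescent acceptor then reports proximity. The record does not specify a particular acceptor, tracer or binding partner.
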