Features (pLannotate 1.2.2; 20 found; start..end, strand, type, name):
    140..517     +  enhancer       CMV enhancer: human cytomegalovirus immediate early enhancer
    519..718     +  promoter       CMV promoter: human cytomegalovirus (CMV) immediate early promoter
    857..989     +  intron         chimeric intron: chimera between introns from human β-globin and immunoglobulin heavy chain genes
   1033..1051    +  promoter       T7 promoter: promoter for bacteriophage T7 RNA polymerase
   1065..1577    +  CDS            Nluc: NanoLuc® luciferase human codon-optimized
   1599..3389    +  CDS            BRD9: BRD9_HUMAN - Experimental evidence at protein level: Swiss-Prot protein existence level 1. Plays a role in chromatin remodeling and regulation of transcription (PubMed:22464331, PubMed:26365797). Acts as a chromatin reader that recognizes and binds acylated histones: binds histones that are acetylated and/or butyrylated (PubMed:26365797). Component of SWI/SNF chromatin remodeling subcomplex GBAF that carries out key enzymatic activities, changing chromatin structure by altering DNA- histone contacts within a nucleosome in an ATP-dependent manner (PubMed:29374058). Orchestrates also the RAD51-R
   3398..3453    +  misc_feature   MCS: pUC18/19 multiple cloning site
   3460..3509    +  CDS            SET1 (fragment): solubility-enhancement tag derived from T7 phage gene 10B
   3517..3536    +  terminator     T7 terminator (fragment): transcription terminator for bacteriophage T7 RNA polymerase
   3558..3679    -  polyA_signal   SV40 poly(A) signal: SV40 polyadenylation signal
   3702..3770    -  CDS            large T antigen (fragment): large T antigen from SV40 (simian virus 40)
   3775..3807    +  rep_origin     M13 ori (fragment): M13 bacteriophage origin of replication; arrow indicates direction of (+) strand synthesis
   3808..3859    -  misc_feature   bom (fragment): basis of mobility region from pBR322
   3924..4281    +  promoter       SV40 promoter: SV40 enhancer and early promoter
   4296..4343    +  promoter       EM7 promoter: synthetic bacterial promoter&nbsp
   4375..5166    +  CDS            neo: KKA2_KLEPN - Also known as kan, nptII. Experimental evidence at protein level: Swiss-Prot protein existence level 1. Resistance to kanamycin, neomycin, paromomycin, ribostamycin, butirosin and gentamicin B. From Klebsiella pneumoniae.
   5233..5281    +  polyA_signal   poly(A) signal: synthetic polyadenylation signal
   5302..5391    -  CDS            tnpA (fragment): TN5P_ECOLX - Also known as tnp. Experimental evidence at protein level: Swiss-Prot protein existence level 1. Mediates transposition of transposon Tn5 by a 'cut and paste' mechanism. First, the monomeric transposase binds the 19 bp inverted DNA repeats flanking the transposon. Then, dimerization of the DNA- bound transposase creates a synaptic DNA complex. After nicking of the first DNA strand, excision of the transposon proceeds through a series of intermediates. The transposase then mediates the insertion of the transposon at a new site by strand transfer. The activity of the wild- type tran
   5520..6108    -  rep_origin     ori: high-copy-number ColE1/pMB1/pBR322/pUC origin of replication
   6224..6507    +  misc_feature   cer region: ColE1-derived recombination site that helps to maintain plasmids as monomers
>Addgene plasmid #238753 | NanoBRET Assay Vector, NanoLuc-BRD9 | addgene full sequence | sequence record 479807 | Addgene NGS Result
TCAATATTGGCCATTAGCCATATTATTCATTGGTTATATAGCATAAATCAATATTGGCTATTGGCCATTG
CATACGTTGTATCTATATCATAATATGTACATTTATATTGGCTCATGTCCAATATGACCGCCATGTTGGC
ATTGATTATTGACTAGTTATTAATAGTAATCAATTACGGGGTCATTAGTTCATAGCCCATATATGGAGTT
CCGCGTTACATAACTTACGGTAAATGGCCCGCCTGGCTGACCGCCCAACGACCCCCGCCCATTGACGTCA
ATAATGACGTATGTTCCCATAGTAACGCCAATAGGGACTTTCCATTGACGTCAATGGGTGGAGTATTTAC
GGTAAACTGCCCACTTGGCAGTACATCAAGTGTATCATATGCCAAGTCCGCCCCCTATTGACGTCAATGA
CGGTAAATGGCCCGCCTGGCATTATGCCCAGTACATGACCTTACGGGACTTTCCTACTTGGCAGTACATC
TACGTATTAGTCATCGCTATTACCATGGTGATGCGGTTTTGGCAGTACACCAATGGGCGTGGATAGCGGT
TTGACTCACGGGGATTTCCAAGTCTCCACCCCATTGACGTCAATGGGAGTTTGTTTTGGCACCAAAATCA
ACGGGACTTTCCAAAATGTCGTAATAACCCCGCCCCGTTGACGCAAATGGGCGGTAGGCGTGTACGGTGG
GAGGTCTATATAAGCAGAGCTGGTTTAGTGAACCGTCAGATCACTAGAAGCTTTATTGCGGTAGTTTATC
ACAGTTAAATTGCTAACGCAGTCAGTGCTTCTGACACAACAGTCTCGAACTTAAGCTGCAGAAGTTGGTC
GTGAGGCACTGGGCAGGTAAGTATCAAGGTTACAAGACAGGTTTAAGGAGACCAATAGAAACTGGGCTTG
TCGAGACAGAGAAGACTCTTGCGTTTCTGATAGGCACCTATTGGTCTTACTGACATCCACTTTGCCTTTC
TCTCCACAGGTGTCCACTCCCAGTTCAATTACAGCTCTTAAGGCTAGAGTATTAATACGACTCACTATAG
GGCTAGCGCTCACCATGGTCTTCACACTCGAAGATTTCGTTGGGGACTGGCGACAGACAGCCGGCTACAA
CCTGGACCAAGTCCTTGAACAGGGAGGTGTGTCCAGTTTGTTTCAGAATCTCGGGGTGTCCGTAACTCCG
ATCCAAAGGATTGTCCTGAGCGGTGAAAATGGGCTGAAGATCGACATCCATGTCATCATCCCGTATGAAG
GTCTGAGCGGCGACCAAATGGGCCAGATCGAAAAAATTTTTAAGGTGGTGTACCCTGTGGATGATCATCA
CTTTAAGGTGATCCTGCACTATGGCACACTGGTAATCGACGGGGTTACGCCGAACATGATCGACTATTTC
GGACGGCCGTATGAAGGCATCGCCGTGTTCGACGGCAAAAAGATCACTGTAACAGGGACCCTGTGGAACG
GCAACAAAATTATCGACGAGCGCCTGATCAACCCCGACGGCTCCCTGCTGTTCCGAGTAACCATCAACGG
AGTGACCGGCTGGCGGCTGTGCGAACGCATTCTGGCGGGCTCGAGCGGCGCGATCGCCATGGGCAAGAAG
CACAAGAAGCACAAGGCCGAGTGGCGCTCGTCCTACGAGGATTATGCCGACAAGCCCCTGGAGAAGCCTC
TAAAGCTAGTCCTGAAGGTCGGAGGAAGTGAAGTGACTGAACTCTCAGGATCCGGCCACGACTCCAGTTA
CTATGATGACAGGTCAGACCATGAGCGAGAGAGGCACAAAGAAAAGAAAAAGAAGAAGAAGAAGAAGTCC
GAGAAGGAGAAGCATCTGGACGATGAGGAAAGAAGGAAGCGAAAGGAAGAGAAGAAGCGGAAGCGAGAGA
GGGAGCACTGTGACACGGAGGGAGAGGCTGACGACTTTGATCCTGGGAAGAAGGTGGAGGTGGAGCCGCC
CCCAGATCGGCCAGTCCGAGCGTGCCGGACACAGCCAGCCGAAAATGAGAGCACACCTATTCAGCAACTC
CTGGAACACTTCCTCCGCCAGCTTCAGAGAAAAGATCCCCATGGATTTTTTGCTTTTCCTGTCACGGATG
CAATTGCTCCTGGATATTCAATGATAATAAAACATCCCATGGATTTTGGCACCATGAAAGACAAAATTGT
AGCTAATGAATACAAGTCAGTTACGGAATTTAAGGCAGATTTCAAGCTGATGTGTGATAATGCAATGACA
TACAATAGGCCAGATACCGTGTACTACAAGTTGGCGAAGAAGATCCTTCACGCAGGCTTTAAGATGATGA
GCAAACAGGCAGCTCTTTTGGGCAATGAAGATACAGCTGTTGAGGAACCTGTCCCTGAAGTTGTACCAGT
ACAAGTAGAAACTGCCAAGAAATCCAAAAAGCCGAGTAGAGAAGTTATCAGCTGCATGTTTGAGCCTGAA
GGGAATGCCTGCAGCTTGACGGACAGTACCGCAGAGGAGCACGTGCTGGCGCTGGTGGAGCACGCAGCTG
ACGAAGCTCGGGACAGGATCAACCGGTTCCTCCCAGGCGGCAAGATGGGCTATCTGAAGAGGAACGGGGA
CGGGAGCCTGCTCTACAGCGTGGTCAACACGGCCGAGCCGGACGCTGATGAGGAGGAGACCCACCCGGTG
GACTTGAGCTCGCTCTCCAGTAAGCTACTCCCAGGCTTCACCACGCTGGGCTTCAAAGACGAGAGAAGAA
ACAAAGTCACCTTTCTCTCCAGTGCCACTACTGCGCTTTCGATGCAGAATAATTCAGTATTTGGCGACTT
GAAGTCGGACGAGATGGAGCTGCTCTACTCAGCCTACGGAGATGAGACAGGCGTGCAGTGTGCGCTGAGC
CTGCAGGAGTTTGTGAAGGATGCTGGGAGCTACAGCAAGAAAGTGGTGGACGACCTCCTGGACCAGATCA
CAGGCGGAGACCACTCTAGGACGCTCTTCCAGCTGAAGCAGAGAAGAAATGTTCCCATGAAGCCTCCAGA
TGAAGCCAAGGTTGGGGACACCCTAGGAGACAGCAGCAGCTCTGTTCTGGAGTTCATGTCGATGAAGTCC
TATCCCGACGTTTCTGTGGATATCTCCATGCTCAGCTCTCTGGGGAAGGTGAAGAAGGAGCTGGACCCTG
ACGACAGCCATTTGAACTTGGATGAGACGACGAAGCTCCTGCAGGACCTGCACGAAGCACAGGCGGAGCG
CGGCGGCTCTCGGCCGTCGTCCAACCTCAGCTCCCTGTCCAACGCCTCCGAGAGGGACCAGCACCACCTG
GGAAGCCCTTCTCGCCTGAGTGTCGGGGAGCAGCCAGACGTCACCCACGACCCCTATGAGTTTCTTCAGT
CTCCAGAGCCTGCGGCCTCTGCCAAGACCGTTTAAACGAATTCGGGCTCGGTACCCGGGGATCCTCTAGA
GTCGACCTGCAGGCATGCAAGCTGATCCGGCTGCTAACAAAGCCCGAAAGGAAGCTGAGTTGGCTGCTGC
CACCGCTGAGCAATAACTAGCATAACCCCTTGGGGCGGCCGCTTCGAGCAGACATGATAAGATACATTGA
TGAGTTTGGACAAACCACAACTAGAATGCAGTGAAAAAAATGCTTTATTTGTGAAATTTGTGATGCTATT
GCTTTATTTGTAACCATTATAAGCTGCAATAAACAAGTTAACAACAACAATTGCATTCATTTTATGTTTC
AGGTTCAGGGGGAGATGTGGGAGGTTTTTTTAAGCAAGTAAAACCTCTACAAATGTGGTAAAATCGAATT
TTAACAAAATATTAACGCTTACAATTTCCTGATGCGGTATTTTCTCCTTACGCATCTGTGCGGTATTTCA
CACCGCATACGCGGATCTGCGCAGCACCATGGCCTGAAATAACCTCTGAAAGAGGAACTTGGTTAGGTAC
CTTCTGAGGCGGAAAGAACCAGCTGTGGAATGTGTGTCAGTTAGGGTGTGGAAAGTCCCCAGGCTCCCCA
GCAGGCAGAAGTATGCAAAGCATGCATCTCAATTAGTCAGCAACCAGGTGTGGAAAGTCCCCAGGCTCCC
CAGCAGGCAGAAGTATGCAAAGCATGCATCTCAATTAGTCAGCAACCATAGTCCCGCCCCTAACTCCGCC
CATCCCGCCCCTAACTCCGCCCAGTTCCGCCCATTCTCCGCCCCATGGCTGACTAATTTTTTTTATTTAT
GCAGAGGCCGAGGCCGCCTCGGCCTCTGAGCTATTCCAGAAGTAGTGAGGAGGCTTTTTTGGAGGCCTAG
GCTTTTGCAAAAAGCTTAATTAACTGTTGACAATTAATCATCGGCATAGTATATCGGCATAGTATAATAC
GACAAGGTGAGGAACTAAACCCAGGAGGCAGATCATGATTGAACAAGATGGATTGCACGCAGGTTCTCCG
GCCGCTTGGGTGGAGAGGCTATTCGGCTATGACTGGGCACAACAGACAATCGGCTGCTCTGATGCCGCCG
TGTTCCGGCTGTCAGCGCAGGGGCGCCCGGTTCTTTTTGTCAAGACCGACCTGTCCGGTGCCCTGAATGA
ACTGCAGGACGAGGCAGCGCGGCTATCGTGGCTGGCCACGACGGGCGTTCCTTGCGCAGCTGTGCTCGAC
GTTGTCACTGAAGCGGGAAGGGACTGGCTGCTATTGGGCGAAGTGCCGGGGCAGGATCTCCTGTCATCTC
ACCTTGCTCCTGCCGAGAAAGTATCCATCATGGCTGATGCAATGCGGCGGCTGCATACGCTTGATCCGGC
TACCTGCCCATTCGACCACCAAGCGAAACATCGCATCGAGCGAGCACGTACTCGGATGGAAGCCGGTCTT
GTCGATCAGGATGATCTGGACGAAGAGCATCAGGGGCTCGCGCCAGCCGAACTGTTCGCCAGGCTCAAGG
CGCGCATGCCCGACGGCGAGGATCTCGTCGTGACCCATGGCGATGCCTGCTTGCCGAATATCATGGTGGA
AAATGGCCGCTTTTCTGGATTCATCGACTGTGGCCGGCTGGGTGTGGCGGACCGCTATCAGGACATAGCG
TTGGCTACCCGTGATATTGCTGAAGAGCTTGGCGGCGAATGGGCTGACCGCTTCCTCGTGCTTTACGGTA
TCGCCGCTCCCGATTCGCAGCGCATCGCCTTCTATCGCCTTCTTGACGAGTTCTTCTGAGCGGGACTCTG
GGGTTCGAAATGACCGACCAAGCGACGCCCAACCTGCCATCACGATGGCCGCAATAAAATATCTTTATTT
TCATTACATCTGTGTGTTGGTTTTTTGTGTGAATCGATAGCGATAAGGATCCTCTTTGCGCTTGCGTTTT
CCCTTGTCCAGATAGCCCAGTAGCTGACATTCATCCGGGGTCAGCACCGTTTCTGCGGACTGGCTTTCTA
CCCGGTATCAGCTCACTCAAAGGCGGTAATACGGTTATCCACAGAATCAGGGGATAACGCAGGAAAGAAC
ATGTGAGCAAAAGGCCAGCAAAAGGCCAGGAACCGTAAAAAGGCCGCGTTGCTGGCGTTTTTCCATAGGC
TCCGCCCCCCTGACGAGCATCACAAAAATCGACGCTCAAGTCAGAGGTGGCGAAACCCGACAGGACTATA
AAGATACCAGGCGTTTCCCCCTGGAAGCTCCCTCGTGCGCTCTCCTGTTCCGACCCTGCCGCTTACCGGA
TACCTGTCCGCCTTTCTCCCTTCGGGAAGCGTGGCGCTTTCTCATAGCTCACGCTGTAGGTATCTCAGTT
CGGTGTAGGTCGTTCGCTCCAAGCTGGGCTGTGTGCACGAACCCCCCGTTCAGCCCGACCGCTGCGCCTT
ATCCGGTAACTATCGTCTTGAGTCCAACCCGGTAAGACACGACTTATCGCCACTGGCAGCAGCCACTGGT
AACAGGATTAGCAGAGCGAGGTATGTAGGCGGTGCTACAGAGTTCTTGAAGTGGTGGCCTAACTACGGCT
ACACTAGAAGGACAGTATTTGGTATCTGCGCTCTGCTGAAGCCAGTTACCTTCGGAAAAAGAGTTGGTAG
CTCTTGATCCGGCAAACAAACCACCGCTGGTAGCGGTGGTTTTTTTGTTTGCAAGCAGCAGATTACGCGC
AGAAAAAAAGGATTTCAAGAAGATCCTTTGATCTTTTCTACGGGGTCTGACGCTCAGTGGAACGAAAACT
CACGTTAAGGGATTTTGGTCATGAGATTATCAAAAAGGATCTTCACCTAGATCCTTTTATAGTCCGGAAA
TACAGGAACGCACGCTGGATGGCCCTTCGCTGGGATGGTGAAACCATGAAAAATGGCAGCTTCAGTGGAT
TAAGTGGGGGTAATGTGGCCTGTACCCTCTGGTTGCATAGGTATTCATACGGTTAAAATTTATCAGGCGC
GATTGCGGCAGTTTTTCGGGTGGTTTGTTGCCATTTTTACCTGTCTGCTGCCGTGATCGCGCTGAACGCG
TTTTAGCGGTGCGTACAATTAAGGGATTATGGTAAATCCACTTACTGTCTGCCCTCGTAGCCATCGAGAT
AAACCGCAGTACTCCGGCCACGATGCGTCCGGCGTAGAGGATCGAGATCT
